>Addgene plasmid #108492 | GFP-AuroraB L154G/H250Y | addgene full sequence | sequence record 208172 | Addgene NGS Result
TAGTTATTAATAGTAATCAATTACGGGGTCATTAGTTCATAGCCCATATATGGAGTTCCGCGTTACATAA
CTTACGGTAAATGGCCCGCCTGGCTGACCGCCCAACGACCCCCGCCCATTGACGTCAATAATGACGTATG
TTCCCATAGTAACGCCAATAGGGACTTTCCATTGACGTCAATGGGTGGAGTATTTACGGTAAACTGCCCA
CTTGGCAGTACATCAAGTGTATCATATGCCAAGTACGCCCCCTATTGACGTCAATGACGGTAAATGGCCC
GCCTGGCATTATGCCCAGTACATGACCTTATGGGACTTTCCTACTTGGCAGTACATCTACGTATTAGTCA
TCGCTATTACCATGGTGATGCGGTTTTGGCAGTACATCAATGGGCGTGGATAGCGGTTTGACTCACGGGG
ATTTCCAAGTCTCCACCCCATTGACGTCAATGGGAGTTTGTTTTGGCACCAAAATCAACGGGACTTTCCA
AAATGTCGTAACAACTCCGCCCCATTGACGCAAATGGGCGGTAGGCGTGTACGGTGGGAGGTCTATATAA
GCAGAGCTGGTTTAGTGAACCGTCAGATCCGCTAGCGCTACCGGTCGCCACCATGGTGAGCAAGGGCGAG
GAGCTGTTCACCGGGGTGGTGCCCATCCTGGTCGAGCTGGACGGCGACGTAAACGGCCACAAGTTCAGCG
TGTCCGGCGAGGGCGAGGGCGATGCCACCTACGGCAAGCTGACCCTGAAGTTCATCTGCACCACCGGCAA
GCTGCCCGTGCCCTGGCCCACCCTCGTGACCACCCTGACCTACGGCGTGCAGTGCTTCAGCCGCTACCCC
GACCACATGAAGCAGCACGACTTCTTCAAGTCCGCCATGCCCGAAGGCTACGTCCAGGAGCGCACCATCT
TCTTCAAGGACGACGGCAACTACAAGACCCGCGCCGAGGTGAAGTTCGAGGGCGACACCCTGGTGAACCG
CATCGAGCTGAAGGGCATCGACTTCAAGGAGGACGGCAACATCCTGGGGCACAAGCTGGAGTACAACTAC
AACAGCCACAACGTCTATATCATGGCCGACAAGCAGAAGAACGGCATCAAGGTGAACTTCAAGATCCGCC
ACAACATCGAGGACGGCAGCGTGCAGCTCGCCGACCACTACCAGCAGAACACCCCCATCGGCGACGGCCC
CGTGCTGCTGCCCGACAACCACTACCTGAGCACCCAGTCCGCCCTGAGCAAAGACCCCAACGAGAAGCGC
GATCACATGGTCCTGCTGGAGTTCGTGACCGCCGCCGGGATCACTCTCGGCATGGACGAGCTGTACAAGT
CCGGCCGGACTCAGATCTCGAGCTCAAGCTTCGAATTCGCCACCATGGCCCAGAAGGAGAACTCCTACCC
CTGGCCCTACGGCCGACAGACGGCTCCATCTGGCCTGAGCACCCTGCCCCAGCGAGTCCTCCGGAAAGAG
CCTGTCACCCCATCTGCACTTGTCCTCATGAGCCGCTCCAATGTCCAGCCCACAGCTGCCCCTGGCCAGA
AGGTGATGGAGAATAGCAGTGGGACACCCGACATCTTAACGCGGCACTTCACAATTGATGACTTTGAGAT
TGGGCGTCCTCTGGGCAAAGGCAAGTTTGGAAACGTGTACTTGGCTCGGGAGAAGAAAAGCCATTTCATC
GTGGCGCTCAAGGTCCTCTTCAAGTCCCAGATAGAGAAGGAGGGCGTGGAGCATCAGCTGCGCAGAGAGA
TCGAAATCCAGGCCCACCTGCACCATCCCAACATCCTGCGTCTCTACAACTATTTTTATGACCGGAGGAG
GATCTACTTGATTGGAGAGTATGCCCCCCGCGGGGAGCTCTACAAGGAGCTGCAGAAGAGCTGCACATTT
GACGAGCAGCGAACAGCCACGATCATGGAGGAGTTGGCAGATGCTCTAATGTACTGCCATGGGAAGAAGG
TGATTCACAGAGACATAAAGCCAGAAAATCTGCTCTTAGGGCTCAAGGGAGAGCTGAAGATTGCTGACTT
CGGCTGGTCTGTGCATGCGCCCTCCCTGAGGAGGAAGACAATGTGTGGCACCCTGGACTACCTGCCCCCA
GAGATGATTGAGGGGCGCATGTACAATGAGAAGGTGGATCTGTGGTGCATTGGAGTGCTTTGCTATGAGC
TGCTGGTGGGGAACCCACCCTTTGAGAGTGCATCACACAACGAGACCTATCGCCGCATCGTCAAGGTGGA
CCTAAAGTTCCCCGCTTCTGTGCCCACGGGAGCCCAGGACCTCATCTCCAAACTGCTCAGGCATAACCCC
TCGGAACGGCTGCCCCTGGCCCAGGTCTCAGCCCACCCTTGGGTCCGGGCCAACTCTCGGAGGGTGCTGC
CTCCCTCTGCCCTTCAATCTGTCGCCTGACCCGGGAATCGAATTCTGCAGTCGACGGTACCGCGGGCCCG
GGATCCACCGGATCTAGATAACTGATCATAATCAGCCATACCACATTTGTAGAGGTTTTACTTGCTTTAA
AAAACCTCCCACACCTCCCCCTGAACCTGAAACATAAAATGAATGCAATTGTTGTTGTTAACTTGTTTAT
TGCAGCTTATAATGGTTACAAATAAAGCAATAGCATCACAAATTTCACAAATAAAGCATTTTTTTCACTG
CATTCTAGTTGTGGTTTGTCCAAACTCATCAATGTATCTTAACGCGTAAATTGTAAGCGTTAATATTTTG
TTAAAATTCGCGTTAAATTTTTGTTAAATCAGCTCATTTTTTAACCAATAGGCCGAAATCGGCAAAATCC
CTTATAAATCAAAAGAATAGACCGAGATAGGGT
[37 nt withheld, positions 2834-2870]
AAAGAACGTGGACTCCAACGTCAAAGG
[49 nt withheld, positions 2898-2946]
T
[91 nt withheld, positions 2948-3038]
G
[124 nt withheld, positions 3040-3163]
CAGGTGGCACTTTTCGGGGAAATGTGCGCGGAACCCCTATTTGTTTATTTTTCTAAATACATTCAAATAT
GTATCCGCTCATGAGACAATAACCCTGATAAATGCTTCAATAATATTGAAAAAGGAAGAGTCCTGAGGCG
GAAAGAACCAGCTGTGGAATGTGTGTCAGTTAGGGTGTGGAAAGTCCCCAGGCTCCCCAGCAGGCAGAAG
TATGCAAAGCATGCATCTCAATTAGTCAGCAACCAGGTGTGGAAAGTCCCCAGGCTCCCCAGCAGGCAGA
AGTATGCAAAGCATGCATCTCAATTAGTCAGCAACCATAGTCCCGCCCCTAACTCCGCCCATCCCGCCCC
TAACTCCGCCCAGTTCCGCCCATTCTCCGCCCCATGGCTGACTAATTTTTTTTATTTATGCAGAGGCCGA
GGCCGCCTCGGCCTCTGAGCTATTCCAGAAGTAGTGAGGAGGCTTTTTTGGAGGCCTAGGCTTTTGCAAA
GATCGATCAAGAGACAGGATGAGGATCGTTTCGCATGATTGAACAAGATGGATTGCACGCAGGTTCTCCG
GCCGCTTGGGTGGAGAGGCTATTCGGCTATGACTGGGCACAACAGACAATCGGCTGCTCTGATGCCGCCG
TGTTCCGGCTGTCAGCGCAGGGGCGCCCGGTTCTTTTTGTCAAGACCGACCTGTCCGGTGCCCTGAATGA
ACTGCAAGACGAGGCAGCGCGGCTATCGTGGCTGGCCACGACGGGCGTTCCTTGCGCAGCTGTGCTCGAC
GTTGTCACTGAAGCGGGAAGGGACTGGCTGCTATTGGGCGAAGTGCCGGGGCAGGATCTCCTGTCATCTC
ACCTTGCTCCTGCCGAGAAAGTATCCATCATGGCTGATGCAATGCGGCGGCTGCATACGCTTGATCCGGC
TACCTGCCCATTCGACCACCAAGCGAAACATCGCATCGAGCGAGCACGTACTCGGATGGAAGCCGGTCTT
GTCGATCAGGATGATCTGGACGAAGAGCATCAGGGGCTCGCGCCAGCCGAACTGTTCGCCAGGCTCAAGG
CGAGCATGCCCGACGGCGAGGATCTCGTCGTGACCCATGGCGATGCCTGCTTGCCGAATATCATGGTGGA
AAATGGCCGCTTTTCTGGATTCATCGACTGTGGCCGGCTGGGTGTGGCGGACCGCTATCAGGACATAGCG
TTGGCTACCCGTGATATTGCTGAAGAGCTTGGCGGCGAATGGGCTGACCGCTTCCTCGTGCTTTACGGTA
TCGCCGCTCCCGATTCGCAGCGCATCGCCTTCTATCGCCTTCTTGACGAGTTCTTCTGAGCGGGACTCTG
GGGTTCGAAATGACCGACCAAGCGACGCCCAACCTGCCATCACGAGATTTCGATTCCACCGCCGCCTTCT
ATGAAAGGTTGGGCTTCGGAATCGTTTTCCGGGACGCCGGCTGGATGATCCTCCAGCGCGGGGATCTCAT
GCTGGAGTTCTTCGCCCACCCTAGGGGGAGGCTAACTGAAACACGGAAGGAGACAATACCGGAAGGAACC
CGCGCTATGACGGCAATAAAAAGACAGAATAAAACGCACGGTGTTGGGTCGTTTGTTCATAAACGCGGGG
TTCGGTCCCAGGGCTGGCACTCTGTCGATACCCCACCGAGACCCCATTGGGGCCAATACGCCCGCGTTTC
TTCCTTTTCCCCACCCCACCCCCCAAGTTCGGGTGAAGGCCCAGGGCTCGCAGCCAACGTCGGGGCGGCA
GGCCCTGCCATAGCCTCAGGTTACTCATATATACTTTAGATTGATTTAAAACTTCATTTTTAATTTAAAA
GGATCTAGGTGAAGATCCTTTTTGATAATCTCATGACCAAAATCCCTTAACGTGAGTTTTCGTTCCACTG
AGCGTCAGACCCCGTAGAAAAGATCAAAGGATCTTCTTGAGATCCTTTTTTTCTGCGCGTAATCTGCTGC
TTGCAAACAAAAAAACCACCGCTACCAGCGGTGGTTTGTTTGCCGGATCAAGAGCTACCAACTCTTTTTC
CGAAGGTAACTGGCTTCAGCAGAGCGCAGATACCAAATACTGTTCTTCTAGTGTAGCCGTAGTTAGGCCA
CCACTTCAAGAACTCTGTAGCACCGCCTACATACCTCGCTCTGCTAATCCTGTTACCAGTGGCTGCTGCC
AGTGGCGATAAGTCGTGTCTTACCGGGTTGGACTCAAGACGATAGTTACCGGATAAGGCGCAGCGGTCGG
GCTGAACGGGGGGTTCGTGCACACAGCCCAGCTTGGAGCGAACGACCTACACCGAACTGAGATACCTACA
GCGTGAGCTATGAGAAAGCGCCACGCTTCCCGAAGGGAGAAAGGCGGACAGGTATCCGGTAAGCGGCAGG
GTCGGAACAGGAGAGCGCACGAGGGAGCTTCCAGGGGGAAACGCCTGGTATCTTTATAGTCCTGTCGGGT
TTCGCCACCTCTGACTTGAGCGTCGATTTTTGTGATGCTCGTCAGGGGGGCGGAGCCTATGGAAAAACGC
CAGCAACGCGGCCTTTTTACGGTTCCTGGCCTTTTGCTGGCCTTTTGCTCACATGTTCTTTCCTGCGTTA
TCCCCTGATTCTGTGGATAACCGTATTACCGCCATGCAT
Features (pLannotate 1.2.2; 16 found; start..end, strand, type, name):
     61..364     +  enhancer       CMV enhancer: human cytomegalovirus immediate early enhancer
    365..568     +  promoter       CMV promoter: human cytomegalovirus (CMV) immediate early promoter
    613..1329    +  CDS            EGFP: EGFP is a basic (constitutively fluorescent) green fluorescent protein published in 1996, derived from Aequorea victoria. It is reported to be a rapidly-maturing weak dimer with moderate acid sensitivity.
   1335..1368    +  misc_feature   MCS (fragment): multiple cloning site
   1375..2406    +  CDS            AURKB: AURKB_HUMAN - Also known as AIK2, AIM1, AIRK2, ARK2, STK1, STK12, STK5. Experimental evidence at protein level: Swiss-Prot protein existence level 1. Serine/threonine-protein kinase component of the chromosomal passenger complex (CPC), a complex that acts as a key regulator of mitosis. The CPC complex has essential functions at the centromere in ensuring correct chromosome alignment and segregation and is required for chromatin-induced microtubule stabilization and spindle assembly. Involved in the bipolar attachment of spindle microtubules to kinetochores and is a key regulator for the onset
   2418..2456    +  misc_feature   MCS (fragment): multiple cloning site
   2473..2557    +  CDS            large T antigen (fragment): large T antigen from SV40 (simian virus 40)
   2580..2701    +  polyA_signal   SV40 poly(A) signal: SV40 polyadenylation signal
   2735..3163    -  rep_origin     f1 ori (sequence partly withheld): f1 bacteriophage origin of replication; arrow indicates direction of (+) strand synthesis
   3190..3294    +  promoter       AmpR promoter: bla
   3296..3653    +  promoter       SV40 promoter: SV40 enhancer and early promoter
   3688..4482    +  CDS            NeoR/KanR: aminoglycoside phosphotransferase from Tn5; aph(3')-II (or nptII); confers resistance to neomycin, kanamycin, and G418 (Geneticin®)
   4503..4655    +  CDS            ble (fragment): BLE_KLEPN - Experimental evidence at protein level: Swiss-Prot protein existence level 1. Binding protein with a strong affinity to the bleomycin family of antibiotics. Binds to CL990; an antimitotic-antibiotic compound. From Klebsiella pneumoniae.
   4714..4761    +  polyA_signal   HSV TK poly(A) signal: herpes simplex virus thymidine kinase polyadenylation signal (Cole and Stacy, 1985)
   4852..4868    -  polyA_signal   bGH poly(A) signal (fragment): bovine growth hormone polyadenylation signal
   5090..5678    +  rep_origin     ori: high-copy-number ColE1/pMB1/pBR322/pUC origin of replication
