[The description below was written by a language model from this plasmid's Addgene catalogue record and pLannotate feature annotations shown in this document.]
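Description:
GFP-AuroraB L154G/H250Y is a mammalian expression plasmid built on the pEGFP-C2 backbone that produces human Aurora B kinase (AURKB) fused at its N terminus to EGFP. The sequenced record is about 5.8 kb, consistent with a roughly 1 kb AURKB coding sequence inserted into the multiple cloning site through EcoRI sites at both ends. The plasmid replicates in E. coli at high copy from a ColE1/pUC-type origin and also carries an f1 origin. A single NeoR/KanR (Tn5 aminoglycoside phosphotransferase) gene is preceded by both a bacterial bla-type promoter and the SV40 enhancer/early promoter and is followed by the HSV TK polyadenylation signal. It therefore provides kanamycin selection in bacteria and can confer G418 resistance in mammalian cells. The short large T antigen, ble and bGH poly(A) fragments in the annotation appear to be backbone remnants rather than functional parts.

Expression is driven by the human CMV immediate early enhancer and promoter. The EGFP open reading frame runs through a short stretch of cloning-site sequence into AURKB, and the transcript ends at the SV40 poly(A) signal. The kinase carries two substitutions, L154G and H250Y, which the record describes as making it analog sensitive. In this type of chemical genetic design, an engineered ATP-binding pocket generally allows a kinase to accept bulky ATP analogs or inhibitors that wild-type kinases do not use. The record does not say what each individual mutation contributes. The associated work used the approach to identify substrates of Aurora B, the enzymatic component of the chromosomal passenger complex that regulates mitosis. The EGFP tag lets the fusion protein be visualised and tracked in transfected cells.
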