Addgene plasmid #108492: GFP-AuroraB L154G/H250Y
Purpose: expression of EGFP-AuroraB Analog sensitive (L154G/H250Y)
Depositing lab: Susanne Lens. Publication: Development of a chemical genetic approach for human aurora B kinase identifies novel substrates of the chromosomal passenger complex. Hengeveld RC, Hertz NT, Vromans MJ, Zhang C, Burlingame AL, Shokat KM, Lens SM. Mol Cell Proteomics. 2012 May;11(5):47-59. doi: 10.1074/mcp.M111.013912. Epub 2012 Jan 20. PubMed 22267324.
Backbone
  Vector backbone: pEGFP-C2
  Backbone size w/o insert (bp): 4700
  Vector type: Mammalian Expression
Growth in bacteria
  Bacterial resistance: Kanamycin, 50 μg/mL
  Growth temperature: 37°C
  Growth strain: DH5alpha
  Copy number: High Copy
Gene/Insert
  Gene/Insert name: AuroraB
  Species: H. sapiens (human)
  Insert size (bp): 1035
  Mutation: Analog sensitive L154G/H250Y
  Entrez Gene: AURKB (a.k.a. AIK2, AIM-1, AIM1, ARK-2, ARK2, AurB, IPL1, PPP1R48, STK-1, STK12, STK5, aurkb-sv1, aurkb-sv2)
  Promoter: CMV
  Tag / fusion protein: EGFP (N terminal on insert)
  Cloning method: Restriction Enzyme; 5′ cloning site EcoR1 (unknown if destroyed); 3′ cloning site EcoR1 (unknown if destroyed)
Terms and licenses: Academic/Nonprofit Terms; Industry Terms: Not Available to Industry
How to cite: GFP-AuroraB L154G/H250Y was a gift from Susanne Lens (Addgene plasmid # 108492 ; http://n2t.net/addgene:108492 ; RRID:Addgene_108492)
